>Addgene plasmid #177872 | pJC7 | addgene full sequence | sequence record 350245 | Addgene NGS Result
TAGTTATTAATAGTAATCAATTACGGGGTCATTAGTTCATAGCCCATATATGGAGTTCCGCGTTACATAA
CTTACGGTAAATGGCCCGCCTGGCTGACCGCCCAACGACCCCCGCCCATTGACGTCAATAATGACGTATG
TTCCCATAGTAACGCCAATAGGGACTTTCCATTGACGTCAATGGGTGGAGTATTTACGGTAAACTGCCCA
CTTGGCAGTACATCAAGTGTATCATATGCCAAGTACGCCCCCTATTGACGTCAATGACGGTAAATGGCCC
GCCTGGCATTATGCCCAGTACATGACCTTATGGGACTTTCCTACTTGGCAGTACATCTACGTATTAGTCA
TCGCTATTACCATGGTGATGCGGTTTTGGCAGTACATCAATGGGCGTGGATAGCGGTTTGACTCACGGGG
ATTTCCAAGTCTCCACCCCATTGACGTCAATGGGAGTTTGTTTTGGCACCAAAATCAACGGGACTTTCCA
AAATGTCGTAACAACTCCGCCCCATTGACGCAAATGGGCGGTAGGCGTGTACGGTGGGAGGTCTATATAA
GCAGAGCTGGTTTAGTGAACCGTCAGATCCGCTAGCTCGCGAGTCGACGGCGGCCGCGAATTCCTCGAGT
CTTGATCACTAACTAGTAATACCGGTACTCTGCAGGAAGGGGATCCAATTCGCCCCTCTCCCTCCCCCCC
CCCTAACGTTACTGGCCGAAGCCGCTTGGAATAAGGCCGGTGTGCGTTTGTCTATATGTTATTTTCCACC
ATATTGCCGTCTTTTGGCAATGTGAGGGCCCGGAAACCTGGCCCTGTCTTCTTGACGAGCATTCCTAGGG
GTCTTTCCCCTCTCGCCAAAGGAATGCAAGGTCTGTTGAATGTCGTGAAGGAAGCAGTTCCTCTGGAAGC
TTCTTGAAGACAAACAACGTCTGTAGCGACCCTTTGCAGGCAGCGGAACCCCCCACCTGGCGACAGGTGC
CTCTGCGGCCAAAAGCCACGTGTATAAGATACACCTGCAAAGGCGGCACAACCCCAGTGCCACGTTGTGA
GTTGGATAGTTGTGGAAAGAGTCAAATGGCTCTCCTCAAGCGTATTCAACAAGGGGCTGAAGGATGCCCA
GAAGGTACCCCATTGTATGGGATCTGATCTGGGGCCTCGGTGCACATGCTTTACGTGTGTTTAGTCGAGG
TTAAAAAACGTCTAGGCCCCCCGAACCACGGGGACGTGGTTTTCCTTTGAAAAACACGATGATAATATGG
CCACAACCTCCGGATATCCCGGGATCAGATCTATCGAGCTCATTTCTAGATAATCAACCTCTGGATTACA
AAATTTGTGAAAGATTGACTGGTATTCTTAACTATGTTGCTCCTTTTACGCTATGTGGATACGCTGCTTT
AATGCCTTTGTATCATGCTATTGCTTCCCGTATGGCTTTCATTTTCTCCTCCTTGTATAAATCCTGGTTG
CTGTCTCTTTATGAGGAGTTGTGGCCCGTTGTCAGGCAACGTGGCGTGGTGTGCACTGTGTTTGCTGACG
CAACCCCCACTGGTTGGGGCATTGCCACCACCTGTCAGCTCCTTTCCGGGACTTTCGCTTTCCCCCTCCC
TATTGCCACGGCGGAACTCATCGCCGCCTGCCTTGCCCGCTGCTGGACAGGGGCTCGGCTGTTGGGCACT
GACAATTCCGTGGTGTTGTCGGGGAAATCATCGTCCTTTCCTTGGCTGCTCGCCTGTGTTGCCACCTGGA
TTCTGCGCGGGACGTCCTTCTGCTACGTCCCTTCGGCCCTCAATCCAGCGGACCTTCCTTCCCGCGGCCT
GCTGCCGGCTCTGCGGCCTCTTCCGCGTCTTCGCCTTCGCCCTCAGACGAGTCGGATCTCCCTTTGGGCC
GCCTCCCCGCATCAATTGTTGTTGTTAACTTGTTTATTGCAGCTTATAATGGTTACAAATAAAGCAATAG
CATCACAAATTTCACAAATAAAGCATTTTTTTCACTGCATTCTAGTTGTGGTTTGTCCAAACTCATCAAT
GTATCTTAACGCGTAAATTGTAAGCGTTAATATTTTGTTAAAATTCGCGTTAAATTTTTGTTAAATCAGC
TCATTTTTTAACCAATAGGCCGAAATCGGCAAAATCCCTTATAAATCAAAAGAATAGACCGAGATAGGGT
[37 nt withheld, positions 2171-2207]
AAAGAACGTGGACTCCAACGTCAAAGG
[49 nt withheld, positions 2235-2283]
T
[91 nt withheld, positions 2285-2375]
G
[124 nt withheld, positions 2377-2500]
CAGGTGGCACTTTTCGGGGAAATGTGCGCGGAACCCCTATTTGTTTATTTTTCTAAATACATTCAAATAT
GTATCCGCTCATGAGACAATAACCCTGATAAATGCTTCAATAATATTGAAAAAGGAAGAGTCCTGAGGCG
GAAAGAACCAGCTGTGGAATGTGTGTCAGTTAGGGTGTGGAAAGTCCCCAGGCTCCCCAGCAGGCAGAAG
TATGCAAAGCATGCATCTCAATTAGTCAGCAACCAGGTGTGGAAAGTCCCCAGGCTCCCCAGCAGGCAGA
AGTATGCAAAGCATGCATCTCAATTAGTCAGCAACCATAGTCCCGCCCCTAACTCCGCCCATCCCGCCCC
TAACTCCGCCCAGTTCCGCCCATTCTCCGCCCCATGGCTGACTAATTTTTTTTATTTATGCAGAGGCCGA
GGCCGCCTCGGCCTCTGAGCTATTCCAGAAGTAGTGAGGAGGCTTTTTTGGAGGCCTAGGCTTTTGCAAA
GATCGATCAAGAGACAGGATGAGGATCGTTTCGCATGATTGAACAAGATGGATTGCACGCAGGTTCTCCG
GCCGCTTGGGTGGAGAGGCTATTCGGCTATGACTGGGCACAACAGACAATCGGCTGCTCTGATGCCGCCG
TGTTCCGGCTGTCAGCGCAGGGGCGCCCGGTTCTTTTTGTCAAGACCGACCTGTCCGGTGCCCTGAATGA
ACTGCAAGACGAGGCAGCGCGGCTATCGTGGCTGGCCACGACGGGCGTTCCTTGCGCAGCTGTGCTCGAC
GTTGTCACTGAAGCGGGAAGGGACTGGCTGCTATTGGGCGAAGTGCCGGGGCAGGATCTCCTGTCATCTC
ACCTTGCTCCTGCCGAGAAAGTATCCATCATGGCTGATGCAATGCGGCGGCTGCATACGCTTGATCCGGC
TACCTGCCCATTCGACCACCAAGCGAAACATCGCATCGAGCGAGCACGTACTCGGATGGAAGCCGGTCTT
GTCGATCAGGATGATCTGGACGAGGAGCATCAGGGGCTCGCGCCAGCCGAACTGTTCGCCAGGCTCAAGG
CGAGCATGCCCGACGGCGAGGATCTCGTCGTGACCCATGGCGATGCCTGCTTGCCGAATATCATGGTGGA
AAATGGCCGCTTTTCTGGATTCATCGACTGTGGCCGGCTGGGTGTGGCGGACCGCTATCAGGACATAGCG
TTGGCTACCCGTGATATTGCTGAGGAGCTTGGCGGCGAATGGGCTGACCGCTTCCTCGTGCTTTACGGTA
TCGCCGCTCCCGATTCGCAGCGCATCGCCTTCTATCGCCTTCTTGACGAGTTCTTCTGAGCGGGACTCTG
GGGTTCGAAATGACCGACCAAGCGACGCCCAACCTGCCATCACGAGATTTCGATTCCACCGCCGCCTTCT
ATGAAAGGTTGGGCTTCGGAATCGTTTTCCGGGACGCCGGCTGGATGATCCTCCAGCGCGGGGATCTCAT
GCTGGAGTTCTTCGCCCACCCTAGGGGGAGGCTAACTGAAACACGGAAGGAGACAATACCGGAAGGAACC
CGCGCTATGACGGCAATAAAAAGACAGAATAAAACGCACGGTGTTGGGTCGTTTGTTCATAAACGCGGGG
TTCGGTCCCAGGGCTGGCACTCTGTCGATACCCCACCGAGACCCCATTGGGGCCAATACGCCCGCGTTTC
TTCCTTTTCCCCACCCCACCCCCCAAGTTCGGGTGAAGGCCCAGGGCTCGCAGCCAACGTCGGGGCGGCA
GGCCCTGCCATAGCCTCAGGTTACTCATATATACTTTAGATTGATTTAAAACTTCATTTTTAATTTAAAA
GGATCTAGGTGAAGATCCTTTTTGATAATCTCATGACCAAAATCCCTTAACGTGAGTTTTCGTTCCACTG
AGCGTCAGACCCCGTAGAAAAGATCAAAGGATCTTCTTGAGATCCTTTTTTTCTGCGCGTAATCTGCTGC
TTGCAAACAAAAAAACCACCGCTACCAGCGGTGGTTTGTTTGCCGGATCAAGAGCTACCAACTCTTTTTC
CGAAGGTAACTGGCTTCAGCAGAGCGCAGATACCAAATACTGTTCTTCTAGTGTAGCCGTAGTTAGGCCA
CCACTTCAAGAACTCTGTAGCACCGCCTACATACCTCGCTCTGCTAATCCTGTTACCAGTGGCTGCTGCC
AGTGGCGATAAGTCGTGTCTTACCGGGTTGGACTCAAGACGATAGTTACCGGATAAGGCGCAGCGGTCGG
GCTGAACGGGGGGTTCGTGCACACAGCCCAGCTTGGAGCGAACGACCTACACCGAACTGAGATACCTACA
GCGTGAGCTATGAGAAAGCGCCACGCTTCCCGAAGGGAGAAAGGCGGACAGGTATCCGGTAAGCGGCAGG
GTCGGAACAGGAGAGCGCACGAGGGAGCTTCCAGGGGGAAACGCCTGGTATCTTTATAGTCCTGTCGGGT
TTCGCCACCTCTGACTTGAGCGTCGATTTTTGTGATGCTCGTCAGGGGGGCGGAGCCTATGGAAAAACGC
CAGCAACGCGGCCTTTTTACGGTTCCTGGCCTTTTGCTGGCCTTTTGCTCACATGTTCTTTCCTGCGTTA
TCCCCTGATTCTGTGGATAACCGTATTACCGCCATGCAT
Features (pLannotate 1.2.2; 13 found; start..end, strand, type, name):
     61..364     +  enhancer       CMV enhancer: human cytomegalovirus immediate early enhancer
    365..568     +  promoter       CMV promoter: human cytomegalovirus (CMV) immediate early promoter
    683..1268    +  misc_feature   IRES2: internal ribosome entry site (IRES) of the encephalomyocarditis virus (EMCV)
   1312..1900    +  misc_feature   WPRE: woodchuck hepatitis virus posttranscriptional regulatory element
   1917..2038    +  polyA_signal   SV40 poly(A) signal: SV40 polyadenylation signal
   2072..2500    -  rep_origin     f1 ori (sequence partly withheld): f1 bacteriophage origin of replication; arrow indicates direction of (+) strand synthesis
   2527..2631    +  promoter       AmpR promoter: bla
   2633..2990    +  promoter       SV40 promoter: SV40 enhancer and early promoter
   3025..3819    +  CDS            NeoR/KanR: aminoglycoside phosphotransferase from Tn5; aph(3')-II (or nptII); confers resistance to neomycin, kanamycin, and G418 (Geneticin®)
   3840..3992    +  CDS            ble (fragment): BLE_KLEPN - Experimental evidence at protein level: Swiss-Prot protein existence level 1. Binding protein with a strong affinity to the bleomycin family of antibiotics. Binds to CL990; an antimitotic-antibiotic compound. From Klebsiella pneumoniae.
   4051..4098    +  polyA_signal   HSV TK poly(A) signal: herpes simplex virus thymidine kinase polyadenylation signal (Cole and Stacy, 1985)
   4189..4205    -  polyA_signal   bGH poly(A) signal (fragment): bovine growth hormone polyadenylation signal
   4427..5015    +  rep_origin     ori: high-copy-number ColE1/pMB1/pBR322/pUC origin of replication
