[The description below was written by a language model from this plasmid's Addgene catalogue record and pLannotate feature annotations shown in this document.]
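Description:
pJC7 is an empty mammalian expression backbone of 5,129 bp designed for co-expressing two target proteins from a single bicistronic transcript. It is propagated in E. coli from a high-copy ColE1/pUC-type origin under kanamycin selection. The resistance gene is the Tn5 aminoglycoside phosphotransferase (NeoR/KanR). It sits behind tandem bacterial (bla) and SV40 enhancer/early promoters and is followed by an HSV TK polyadenylation signal, so the same marker should in principle also permit G418 selection in mammalian cells. An f1 origin is also present. The annotation also picks up a short ble fragment and a short bGH poly(A) fragment, which appear to be remnants rather than functional parts.

The expression cassette is driven by the human cytomegalovirus immediate-early enhancer and promoter. Downstream lie two multiple cloning sites separated by the encephalomyocarditis virus IRES (IRES2). Neither cloning site is annotated as a feature, but the layout and the sequencing primer names place site 1 between the CMV promoter and the IRES, and site 2 between the IRES and the WPRE. An open reading frame inserted at site 1 is translated by normal cap-dependent initiation, while one at site 2 is translated by internal ribosome entry on the same mRNA, so both proteins are made in the same cell. The woodchuck hepatitis virus posttranscriptional regulatory element, which generally enhances transcript stability and expression, and an SV40 poly(A) signal complete the unit. No tags or reporters are annotated, and inserts are introduced by restriction enzyme cloning. The associated publication concerns a human cell expression method for studying posttranslational modification of nonmuscle tropomyosins, which suggests the vector is meant for producing protein pairs in human cells.
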