Addgene plasmid #177872: pJC7
Purpose: (Empty Backbone) Co-express in mammalian cells two target proteins, using an internal ribosome entry site and two multi-cloning sites.
Depositing lab: Roberto Dominguez. Depositing organization: University of Pennsylvania. Publication: Novel human cell expression method reveals the role and prevalence of posttranslational modification in nonmuscle tropomyosins. Carman PJ, Barrie KR, Dominguez R. J Biol Chem. 2021 Oct;297(4):101154. doi: 10.1016/j.jbc.2021.101154. Epub 2021 Sep 1. PubMed 34478714.
Backbone
  Vector backbone: pJC7
  Backbone size (bp): 5129
  Vector type: Mammalian Expression
  Promoter: CMV
Growth in bacteria
  Bacterial resistance: Kanamycin, 50 μg/mL
  Growth temperature: 37°C
  Growth strain: DH5alpha
  Copy number: High Copy
Gene/Insert
  Cloning method: Restriction Enzyme
  Sequencing primers: 5′ site 2- IRES for: ggtgcacatgctttacgtgt; 3′ site 2- WPRE rev: atccacatagcgtaaaaggagc
Terms and licenses: Academic/Nonprofit Terms; Industry Terms: Not Available to Industry
Depositor comments: Additional primers for Site 1 are provided below: 5’ seq primer: site 1- CMV for: CGCAAATGGGCGGTAGGCGTG 3’ seq primer: site 1- IRES rev: acaccggccttattccaag
How to cite: pJC7 was a gift from Roberto Dominguez (Addgene plasmid # 177872 ; http://n2t.net/addgene:177872 ; RRID:Addgene_177872)
